>Addgene plasmid #65230 | shERK2b-mlpx-puro | depositor full sequence | sequence record 121586 | shERK2b-mlpx-puro sequence 6624 bps
TGAAAGACCCCACCTGTAGGTTTGGCAAGCTAGCTTAAGTAACGCCATTTTGCAAGGCATGGAAAATACA
TAACTGAGAATAGAGAAGTTCAGATCAAGGTTAGGAACAGAGAGACAGCAGAATATGGGCCAAACAGGAT
ATCTGTGGTAAGCAGTTCCTGCCCCGGCTCAGGGCCAAGAACAGATGGTCCCCAGATGCGGTCCCGCCCT
CAGCAGTTTCTAGAGAACCATCAGATGTTTCCAGGGTGCCCCAAGGACCTGAAATGACCCTGTGCCTTAT
TTGAACTAACCAATCAGTTCGCTTCTCGCTTCTGTTCGCGCGCTTCTGCTCCCCGAGCTCAATAAAAGAG
CCCACAACCCCTCACTCGGCGCGCCAGTCCTCCGATAGACTGCGTCGCCCGGGTACCCGTATTCCCAATA
AAGCCTCTTGCTGTTTGCATCCGAATCGTGGACTCGCTGATCCTTGGGAGGGTCTCCTCAGATTGATTGA
CTGCCCACCTCGGGGGTCTTTCATTTGGAGGTTCCACCGAGATTTGGAGACCCCTGCCCAGGGACCACCG
ACCCCCCCGCCGGGAGGTAAGCTGGCCAGCGGTCGTTTCGTGTCTGTCTCTGTCTTTGTGCGTGTTTGTG
CCGGCATCTAATGTTTGCGCCTGCGTCTGTACTAGTTAGCTAACTAGCTCTGTATCTGGCGGACCCGTGG
TGGAACTGACGAGTTCTGAACACCCGGCCGCAACCCTGGGAGACGTCCCAGGGACTTTGGGGGCCGTTTT
TGTGGCCCGACCTGAGGAAGGGAGTCGATGTGGAATCCGACCCCGTCAGGATATGTGGTTCTGGTAGGAG
ACGAGAACCTAAAACAGTTCCCGCCTCCGTCTGAATTTTTGCTTTCGGTTTGGAACCGAAGCCGCGCGTC
TTGTCTGCTGCAGCGCTGCAGCATCGTTCTGTGTTGTCTCTGTCTGACTGTGTTTCTGTATTTGTCTGAA
AATTAGGGCCAGACTGTTACCACTCCCTTAAGTTTGACCTTAGGTCACTGGAAAGATGTCGAGCGGATCG
CTCACAACCAGTCGGTAGATGTCAAGAAGAGACGTTGGGTTACCTTCTGCTCTGCAGAATGGCCAACCTT
TAACGTCGGATGGCCGCGAGACGGCACCTTTAACCGAGACCTCATCACCCAGGTTAAGATCAAGGTCTTT
TCACCTGGCCCGCATGGACACCCAGACCAGGTCCCCTACATCGTGACCTGGGAAGCCTTGGCTTTTGACC
CCCCTCCCTGGGTCAAGCCCTTTGTACACCCTAAGCCTCCGCCTCCTCTTCCTCCATCCGCCCCGTCTCT
CCCCCTTGAACCTCCTCGTTCGACCCCGCCTCGATCCTCCCTTTATCCAGCCCTCACTCCTTCTCTAGGC
GCCGGAATTAGATCTCTCGACTAGGGATAACAGGGTAATTGTTTGAATGAGGCTTCAGTACTTTACAGAA
TCGTTGCCTGCACATCTTGGAAACACTTGCTGGGATTACTTCTTCAGGTTAACCCAACAGAAGGCTCGAG
AAGGTATATGCTGTTGACAGTGAGCGGCGCTTCAGACATGAGAACTAGTGAAGCCACAGATGTAGTTCTC
ATGTCTGAAGCGCTGCCTACTGCCTCGGAATTCAAGGGGCTACTTTAGGAGCAATTATCTTGTTTACTAA
AACTGAATACCTTGCTATCTCTTTGATACATTTTTACAAAGCTGAATTAAAATGGTATAAATTAAATCAC
TTTTTTCAATTCTACCGGGTAGGGGAGGCGCTTTTCCCAAGGCAGTCTGGAGCATGCGCTTTAGCAGCCC
CGCTGGGCACTTGGCGCTACACAAGTGGCCTCTGGCCTCGCACACATTCCACATCCACCGGTAGGCGCCA
ACCGGCTCCGTTCTTTGGTGGCCCCTTCGCGCCACCTTCTACTCCTCCCCTAGTCAGGAAGTTCCCCCCC
GCCCCGCAGCTCGCGTCGTGCAGGACGTGACAAATGGAAGTAGCACGTCTCACTAGTCTCGTGCAGATGG
ACAGCACCGCTGAGCAATGGAAGCGGGTAGGCCTTTGGGGCAGCGGCCAATAGCAGCTTTGCTCCTTCGC
TTTCTGGGCTCAGAGGCTGGGAAGGGGTGGGTCCGGGGGCGGGCTCAGGGGCGGGCTCAGGGGCGGGGCG
GGCGCCCGAAGGTCCTCCGGAGGCCCGGCATTCTGCACGCTTCAAAAGCGCACGTCTGCCGCGCTGTTCT
CCTCTTCCTCATCTCCGGGCCTTTCGACCTGCAGCCCAAGCTTACCATGACCGAGTACAAGCCCACGGTG
CGCCTCGCCACCCGCGACGACGTCCCCAGGGCCGTACGCACCCTCGCCGCCGCGTTCGCCGACTACCCCG
CCACGCGCCACACCGTCGATCCGGACCGCCACATCGAGCGGGTCACCGAGCTGCAAGAACTCTTCCTCAC
GCGCGTCGGGCTCGACATCGGCAAGGTGTGGGTCGCGGACGACGGCGCCGCGGTGGCGGTCTGGACCACG
CCGGAGAGCGTCGAAGCGGGGGCGGTGTTCGCCGAGATCGGCCCGCGCATGGCCGAGTTGAGCGGTTCCC
GGCTGGCCGCGCAGCAACAGATGGAAGGCCTCCTGGCGCCGCACCGGCCCAAGGAGCCCGCGTGGTTCCT
GGCCACCGTCGGCGTCTCGCCCGACCACCAGGGCAAGGGTCTGGGCAGCGCCGTCGTGCTCCCCGGAGTG
GAGGCGGCCGAGCGCGCCGGGGTGCCCGCCTTCCTGGAGACCTCCGCGCCCCGCAACCTCCCCTTCTACG
AGCGGCTCGGCTTCACCGTCACCGCCGACGTCGAGGTGCCCGAAGGACCGCGCACCTGGTGCATGACCCG
CAAGCCCGGTGCCTGACGCCCGCCCCACGACCCGCAGCGCCCGACCGAAAGGAGCGCACGACCCCATGCA
TCGATAAAATAAAAGATTTTATTTAGTCTCCAGAAAAAGGGGGGAATGAAAGACCCCACCTGTAGGTTTG
GCAAGCTAGCTTAAGTAACGCCATTTTGCAAGGCATGGAAAATACATAACTGAGAATAGAGAAGTTCAGA
TCAAGGTTAGGAACAGAGAGACAGCAGAATATGGGCCAAACAGGATATCTGTGGTAAGCAGTTCCTGCCC
CGGCTCAGGGCCAAGAACAGATGGTCCCCAGATGCGGTCCCGCCCTCAGCAGTTTCTAGAGAACCATCAG
ATGTTTCCAGGGTGCCCCAAGGACCTGAAATGACCCTGTGCCTTATTTGAACTAACCAATCAGTTCGCTT
CTCGCTTCTGTTCGCGCGCTTCTGCTCCCCGAGCTCAATAAAAGAGCCCACAACCCCTCACTCGGCGCGC
CAGTCCTCCGATAGACTGCGTCGCCCGGGTACCCGTGTATCCAATAAACCCTCTTGCAGTTGCATCCGAC
TTGTGGTCTCGCTGTTCCTTGGGAGGGTCTCCTCTGAGTGATTGACTACCCGTCAGCGGGGGTCTTTCAT
GGGTAACAGTTTCTTGAAGTTGGAGAACAACATTCTGAGGGTAGGAGTCGAATATTAAGTAATCCTGACT
CAATTAGCCACTGTTTTGAATCCACATACTCCAATACTCCTGAAATAGTTCATTATGGACAGCGCAGAAG
AGCTGGGGAGAATTAATTCGTAATCATGGTCATAGCTGTTTCCTGTGTGAAATTGTTATCCGCTCACAAT
TCCACACAACATACGAGCCGGAAGCATAAAGTGTAAAGCCTGGGGTGCCTAATGAGTGAGCTAACTCACA
TTAATTGCGTTGCGCTCACTGCCCGCTTTCCAGTCGGGAAACCTGTCGTGCCAGCTGCATTAATGAATCG
GCCAACGCGCGGGGAGAGGCGGTTTGCGTATTGGGCGCTCTTCCGCTTCCTCGCTCACTGACTCGCTGCG
CTCGGTCGTTCGGCTGCGGCGAGCGGTATCAGCTCACTCAAAGGCGGTAATACGGTTATCCACAGAATCA
GGGGATAACGCAGGAAAGAACATGTGAGCAAAAGGCCAGCAAAAGGCCAGGAACCGTAAAAAGGCCGCGT
TGCTGGCGTTTTTCCATAGGCTCCGCCCCCCTGACGAGCATCACAAAAATCGACGCTCAAGTCAGAGGTG
GCGAAACCCGACAGGACTATAAAGATACCAGGCGTTTCCCCCTGGAAGCTCCCTCGTGCGCTCTCCTGTT
CCGACCCTGCCGCTTACCGGATACCTGTCCGCCTTTCTCCCTTCGGGAAGCGTGGCGCTTTCTCATAGCT
CACGCTGTAGGTATCTCAGTTCGGTGTAGGTCGTTCGCTCCAAGCTGGGCTGTGTGCACGAACCCCCCGT
TCAGCCCGACCGCTGCGCCTTATCCGGTAACTATCGTCTTGAGTCCAACCCGGTAAGACACGACTTATCG
CCACTGGCAGCAGCCACTGGTAACAGGATTAGCAGAGCGAGGTATGTAGGCGGTGCTACAGAGTTCTTGA
AGTGGTGGCCTAACTACGGCTACACTAGAAGGACAGTATTTGGTATCTGCGCTCTGCTGAAGCCAGTTAC
CTTCGGAAAAAGAGTTGGTAGCTCTTGATCCGGCAAACAAACCACCGCTGGTAGCGGTGGTTTTTTTGTT
TGCAAGCAGCAGATTACGCGCAGAAAAAAAGGATCTCAAGAAGATCCTTTGATCTTTTCTACGGGGTCTG
ACGCTCAGTGGAACGAAAACTCACGTTAAGGGATTTTGGTCATGAGATTATCAAAAAGGATCTTCACCTA
GATCCTTTTAAATTAAAAATGAAGTTTTAAATCAATCTAAAGTATATATGAGTAAACTTGGTCTGACAGT
TACCAATGCTTAATCAGTGAGGCACCTATCTCAGCGATCTGTCTATTTCGTTCATCCATAGTTGCCTGAC
TCCCCGTCGTGTAGATAACTACGATACGGGAGGGCTTACCATCTGGCCCCAGTGCTGCAATGATACCGCG
AGACCCACGCTCACCGGCTCCAGATTTATCAGCAATAAACCAGCCAGCCGGAAGGGCCGAGCGCAGAAGT
GGTCCTGCAACTTTATCCGCCTCCATCCAGTCTATTAATTGTTGCCGGGAAGCTAGAGTAAGTAGTTCGC
CAGTTAATAGTTTGCGCAACGTTGTTGCCATTGCTACAGGCATCGTGGTGTCACGCTCGTCGTTTGGTAT
GGCTTCATTCAGCTCCGGTTCCCAACGATCAAGGCGAGTTACATGATCCCCCATGTTGTGCAAAAAAGCG
GTTAGCTCCTTCGGTCCTCCGATCGTTGTCAGAAGTAAGTTGGCCGCAGTGTTATCACTCATGGTTATGG
CAGCACTGCATAATTCTCTTACTGTCATGCCATCCGTAAGATGCTTTTCTGTGACTGGTGAGTACTCAAC
CAAGTCATTCTGAGAATAGTGTATGCGGCGACCGAGTTGCTCTTGCCCGGCGTCAATACGGGATAATACC
GCGCCACATAGCAGAACTTTAAAAGTGCTCATCATTGGAAAACGTTCTTCGGGGCGAAAACTCTCAAGGA
TCTTACCGCTGTTGAGATCCAGTTCGATGTAACCCACTCGTGCACCCAACTGATCTTCAGCATCTTTTAC
TTTCACCAGCGTTTCTGGGTGAGCAAAAACAGGAAGGCAAAATGCCGCAAAAAAGGGAATAAGGGCGACA
CGGAAATGTTGAATACTCATACTCTTCCTTTTTCAATATTATTGAAGCATTTATCAGGGTTATTGTCTCA
TGAGCGGATACATATTTGAATGTATTTAGAAAAATAAACAAATAGGGGTTCCGCGCACATTTCCCCGAAA
AGTGCCACCTGACGTCTAAGAAACCATTATTATCATGACATTAACCTATAAAAATAGGCGTATCACGAGG
CCCTTTCGTCTCGCGCGTTTCGGTGATGACGGTGAAAACCTCTGACACATGCAGCTCCCGGAGACGGTCA
CAGCTTGTCTGTAAGCGGATGCCGGGAGCAGACAAGCCCGTCAGGGCGCGTCAGCGGGTGTTGGCGGGTG
TCGGGGCTGGCTTAACTATGCGGCATCAGAGCAGATTGTACTGAGAGTGCACCATATGCGGTGTGAAATA
CCGCACAGATGCGTAAGGAGAAAATACCGCATCAGGCGCCATTCGCCATTCAGGCTGCGCAACTGTTGGG
AAGGGCGATCGGTGCGGGCCTCTTCGCTATTACGCCAGCTGGCGAAAGGGGGATGTGCTGCAAGGCGATT
AAGTTGGGTAACGCCAGGGTTTTCCCAGTCACGACGTTGTAAAACGACGGCGCAAGGAATGGTGCATGCA
AGGAGATGGCGCCCAACAGTCCCCCGGCCACGGGGCCTGCCACCATACCCACGCCGAAACAAGCGCTCAT
GAGCCCGAAGTGGCGAGCCCGATCTTCCCCATCGGTGATGTCGGCGATATAGGCGCCAGCAACCGCACCT
GTGGCGCCGGTGATGCCGGCCACGATGCGTCCGGCGTAGAGGCGATTAGTCCAATTTGTTAAAGACAGGA
TATCAGTGGTCCAGGCTCTAGTTTTGACTCAACAATATCACCAGCTGAAGCCTATAGAGTACGAGCCATA
GATAAAATAAAAGATTTTATTTAGTCTCCAGAAAAAGGGGGGAA
Features (pLannotate 1.2.2; 20 found; start..end, strand, type, name):
    579..920     +  misc_feature   MESV Ψ: packaging signal of murine embryonic stem cell virus
    987..1403    +  CDS            gag (truncated): truncated Moloney murine leukemia virus (MMLV) gag gene lacking the start codon
   1443..1536    +  ncRNA          5' miR-30a: sequence upstream of the 71-nt precursor of the human miR-30a microRNA (Zeng et al., 2002) miRNA
   1641..1753    +  ncRNA          3' miR-30a: sequence downstream of the 71-nt precursor of the human miR-30a microRNA (Zeng et al., 2002) miRNA
   1767..2266    +  promoter       PGK promoter: mouse phosphoglycerate kinase 1 promoter
   2287..2886    +  CDS            PuroR: puromycin N-acetyltransferase; pac from Streptomyces alboniger; confers resistance to puromycin
   2986..3500    +  LTR            3' LTR: 3' long terminal repeat from murine embryonic stem cell virus
   3693..3709    -  protein_bind   lac operator: The lac repressor binds to the lac operator to inhibit transcription in E. coli. This inhibition can be relieved by adding lactose or isopropyl-β-D-thiogalactopyranoside (IPTG). lac repressor encoded by lacI
   3717..3747    -  promoter       lac promoter: promoter for the E. coli lac operon
   3762..3783    -  protein_bind   CAP binding site: CAP binding activates transcription in the presence of cAMP. E. coli catabolite activator protein
   3796..3888    -  CDS            lacI (fragment): lac repressor; lacI; The lac repressor binds to the lac operator to inhibit transcription in E. coli. This inhibition can be relieved by adding lactose or isopropyl-β-D-thiogalactopyranoside (IPTG).
   4071..4659    -  rep_origin     ori: high-copy-number ColE1/pMB1/pBR322/pUC origin of replication
   4830..5690    -  CDS            AmpR: β-lactamase; bla; confers resistance to ampicillin, carbenicillin, and related antibiotics
   5691..5795    -  promoter       AmpR promoter: bla
   5890..5925    +  CDS            rop (fragment): Rop protein, which maintains plasmids at low copy number; rop
   6027..6126    +  misc_feature   bom (fragment): basis of mobility region from pBR322
   6132..6281    -  CDS            lacZα (fragment): LacZα fragment of β-galactosidase; lacZ fragment
   6281..6482    -  CDS            TcR (fragment): tetracycline efflux protein; tet; confers resistance to tetracycline
   6483..6581    +  CDS            env (fragment): murine leukemia virus gPr80 envelope polyprotein precursor; env; proteolytically cleaved into gp70SU and p15TM subunits
   6623..515     +  LTR            5' LTR (across the origin): 5' long terminal repeat from murine embryonic stem cell virus
