[The description below was written by a language model from this plasmid's Addgene catalogue record and pLannotate feature annotations shown in this document.]
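Description:
shERK2b-mlpx-puro is a roughly 6.6 kb retroviral shRNA vector built on the pMLPX backbone. The catalogue lists it simply as a mammalian expression plasmid. The feature table, however, shows an MSCV-type gammaretroviral architecture: 5′ and 3′ long terminal repeats from murine embryonic stem cell virus, the MESV Ψ packaging signal, and a truncated MMLV gag segment lacking its start codon that extends the packaging region. This layout implies that the vector genome can be packaged into retroviral particles when gag, pol and env are supplied in trans, and then integrated into target cells. In bacteria it is maintained at high copy through a ColE1/pUC-type origin and selected with ampicillin via β-lactamase. Several short annotated fragments (lacI, rop, bom, lacZα, TcR, env) appear to be non-functional remnants of earlier cloning vectors.

The payload is a short hairpin directed against human ERK2 (MAPK1), cloned between XhoI and EcoRI sites that remain intact. It sits in the gap between annotated 5′ and 3′ flanking sequences of human miR-30a, so the hairpin is expressed as a microRNA-embedded shRNA that is processed by the endogenous miRNA machinery. The catalogue names PGK as the promoter. In the feature map, though, the mouse PGK promoter lies downstream of the miR-30 cassette and directly precedes the puromycin N-acetyltransferase gene. No separate promoter is annotated upstream of the hairpin, so it is most plausibly transcribed from the 5′ LTR, though the record does not state this. Puromycin selection allows enrichment of stably transduced cells. The construct is intended for ERK2 knockdown in human cells, and the associated work concerns tumour suppressor activity of the ERK/MAPK pathway.
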