Addgene plasmid #65230: shERK2b-mlpx-puro
Purpose: encodes a shRNA against ERK2
Depositing lab: Gerardo Ferbeyre. Depositing organization: University of Montreal. Publication: Tumor suppressor activity of the ERK/MAPK pathway by promoting selective protein degradation. Deschenes-Simard X, Gaumont-Leclerc MF, Bourdeau V, Lessard F, Moiseeva O, Forest V, Igelmann S, Mallette FA, Saba-El-Leil MK, Meloche S, Saad F, Mes-Masson AM, Ferbeyre G. Genes Dev. 2013 Apr 15;27(8):900-15. doi: 10.1101/gad.203984.112. Epub 2013 Apr 18. PubMed 23599344.
Backbone
  Vector backbone: pMLPX
  Backbone size w/o insert (bp): 6533
  Total vector size (bp): 6625
  Vector type: Mammalian Expression
  Selectable markers: Puromycin
Growth in bacteria
  Bacterial resistance: Ampicillin, 100 μg/mL
  Growth temperature: 37°C
  Growth strain: Top10
  Copy number: High Copy
Gene/Insert
  Gene/Insert name: shRNA against ERK2
  gRNA/shRNA sequence: GCGCTTCAGACATGAGAAC
  Species: H. sapiens (human)
  Entrez Gene: MAPK1 (a.k.a. ERK, ERK-2, ERK2, ERT1, MAPK2, NS13, P42MAPK, PRKM1, PRKM2, p38, p40, p41, p41mapk, p42-MAPK)
  Promoter: PGK
  Cloning method: Restriction Enzyme; 5′ cloning site XhoI (not destroyed); 3′ cloning site EcoRI (not destroyed)
  Sequencing primers: 5′ cccttgaacctcctcGttcgac; 3′ CTTCGCGCCACCTTCTACTCCT
Terms and licenses: Academic/Nonprofit Terms; Industry Terms: Not Available to Industry
How to cite: shERK2b-mlpx-puro was a gift from Gerardo Ferbeyre (Addgene plasmid # 65230 ; http://n2t.net/addgene:65230 ; RRID:Addgene_65230)
