>Addgene plasmid #65230 | shERK2b-mlpx-puro | addgene partial sequence | sequence record 116621 | mPGK-F 5'-cattctgcacgcttcaaaag-3'
ATCTCCGGGCCTTTCGACCTGCAGCCCAAGCTTACCATGACCGAGTACAAGCCCACGGTGCGCCTCGCCA
CCCGCGACGACGTCCCCAGGGCCGTACGCACCCTCGCCGCCGCGTTCGCCGACTACCCCGCCACGCGCCA
CACCGTCGATCCGGACCGCCACATCGAGCGGGTCACCGAGCTGCAAGAACTCTTCCTCACGCGCGTCGGG
CTCGACATCGGCAAGGTGTGGGTCGCGGACGACGGCGCCGCGGTGGCGGTCTGGACCACGCCGGAGAGCG
TCGAAGCGGGGGCGGTGTTCGCCGAGATCGGCCCGCGCATGGCCGAGTTGAGCGGTTCCCGGCTGGCCGC
GCAGCAACAGATGGAAGGCCTCCTGGCGCCGCACCGGCCCAAGGAGCCCGCGTGGTTCCTGGCCACCGTC
GGCGTCTCGCCCGACCACCAGGGCAAGGGTCTGGGCAGCGCCGTCGTGCTCCCCGGAGTGGAGGCGGCCG
AGCGCGCCGGGGTGCCCGCCTTCCTGGAGACCTCCGCGCCCCGCAACCTCCCCTTCTACGAGCGGCTCGG
CTTCACCGTCACCGCCGACGTCGAGGTGCCCGAAGGACCGCGCACCTGGTGCATGACCCGCAAGCCCGGT
GCCTGACGCCCGCCCCACGACCCGCAGCGCCCGACCGAAAGGAGCGCACGACCCCATGCATCGATAAAAT
AAAAGATTTTATTTAGTCTCCAGAAAAAGGGGGGAATGAAAGACCCCACCTGTAGGTTTGGCAAGCTAGC
TTAAGTAACGCCATTTTGCAAGGCATGGAAAATACATAACTGAGAATAGAGAAGTTCAGATCAAGGTTAG
GAACAGAGAGACAGCAGAATATGGGCCAAACAGGATATCTGTGGTAAGCAGTTCCTGCC
