>Addgene plasmid #65230 | shERK2b-mlpx-puro | addgene partial sequence | sequence record 116884 | pBABE5 5'-CTTTATCCAGCCCTCAC-3'
ACAGGGTAATTGTTTGAATGAGGCTTCAGTACTTTACAGAATCGTTGCCTGCACATCTTGGAAACACTTG
CTGGGATTACTTCTTCAGGTTAACCCAACAGAAGGCTCGAGAAGGTATATGCTGTTGACAGTGAGCGGCG
CTTCAGACATGAGAACTAGTGAAGCCACAGATGTAGTTCTCATGTCTGAAGCGCTGCCTACTGCCTCGGA
ATTCAAGGGGCTACTTTAGGAGCAATTATCTTGTTTACTAAAACTGAATACCTTGCTATCTCTTTGATAC
ATTTTTACAAAGCTGAATTAAAATGGTATAAATTAAATCACTTTTTTCAATTCTACCGGGTAGGGGAGGC
GCTTTTCCCAAGGCAGTCTGGAGCATGCGCTTTAGCAGCCCCGCTGGGCACTTGGCGCTACACAAGTGGC
CTCTGGCCTCGCACACATTCCACATCCACCGGTAGGCGCCAACCGGCTCCGTTCTTTGGTGGCCCCTTCG
CGCCACCTTCTACTCCTCCCCTAGTCAGGAAGTTCCCCCCCGCCCCGCAGCTCGCGTCGTGCAGGACGTG
ACAAATGGAAGTAGCACGTCTCACTAGTCTCGTGCAGATGGACAGCACCGCTGAGCAATGGAAGCGGGTA
GGCCTTTGGGGCAGCGGCCAATAGCAGCTTTGCTCCTTCGCTTTCTGGGCTCAGAGGCTGGGAAGGGGTG
GGTCCGGGGGCGGGCTCAGGGGCGGGCTCAGGGGCGGGGCGGGCGCCCGAAGGTCCTCCGGAGGCCCGGC
ATTCTGCACGCTTCAAAAGCGCACGTCTGCCGCGCTGTTCTCCTCTTCCTCATCTCCGGGCCTTTCGACC
TGCAGCCCAAGCTTACCATGACCGA
